Addgene plasmid #86999: IDP431
Purpose: plasmid for cell culture expression of SYNseq components
Depositing lab: Anthony Zador. Depositing organization: Cold Spring Harbor Laboratory. Publication: Using high-throughput barcode sequencing to efficiently map connectomes. Peikon ID, Kebschull JM, Vagin VV, Ravens DI, Sun YC, Brouzes E, Correa IR Jr, Bressan D, Zador AM. Nucleic Acids Res. 2017 Jul 7;45(12):e115. doi: 10.1093/nar/gkx292. PubMed 28449067.
Backbone
  Vector backbone: unknown
  Vector type: Mammalian Expression, Synthetic Biology
Growth in bacteria
  Bacterial resistance: Kanamycin, 50 μg/mL
  Growth temperature: 37°C
  Growth strain: DH5alpha
  Copy number: High Copy
Gene/Insert
  Gene/Insert name: CLIP-Nrx1B-4xλN(i)
  Species: M. musculus (mouse)
  Promoter: EF1a
  Cloning method: Gibson Cloning
  Sequencing primers: 5′ EF1a-F
Terms and licenses: Academic/Nonprofit Terms; Industry Terms: Not Available to Industry
How to cite: IDP431 was a gift from Anthony Zador (Addgene plasmid # 86999 ; http://n2t.net/addgene:86999 ; RRID:Addgene_86999)
