[The description below was written by a language model from this plasmid's Addgene catalogue record and pLannotate feature annotations shown in this document.]
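Description:
IDP431 is a 6,776-nt mammalian expression plasmid made to express one of the protein components of the SYNseq system in cultured cells. The catalogue lists the backbone as unknown. The annotated features show a high-copy ColE1/pUC-type origin for propagation in E. coli, an f1 phage origin, and a dual-purpose NeoR/KanR cassette. In this cassette, the Tn5 aminoglycoside phosphotransferase sits behind tandem bacterial (AmpR/bla) and SV40 early promoters and ends in an HSV TK polyadenylation signal. The gene therefore gives kanamycin resistance in bacteria and could in principle support G418 selection in mammalian cells. Short matches to ble, a bGH poly(A) signal and SV40 small t and large T antigen coding sequence appear to be backbone remnants or parts of SV40-derived regulatory regions, not functional genes.

The payload is driven by the strong constitutive EF-1α promoter and terminated by an SV40 poly(A) signal. It encodes CLIP-Nrx1B-4xλN(i), a modified neurexin-1β. A short N-terminal neurexin segment, probably the signal peptide region, is followed by a CLIP-tag and then the rest of the neurexin-1β coding sequence. The CLIP-tag is an O6-alkylguanine-DNA-alkyltransferase variant that reacts covalently with benzylcytosine substrates, and this placement would be expected to put it on the extracellular portion of the presynaptic adhesion protein. The insert name also indicates four copies of the λN peptide, an RNA-binding domain that recognises boxB hairpins. The feature table does not annotate these separately, so their exact position is not shown. The catalogue gives the insert species as mouse, whereas the automated annotation matched the human neurexin-1β entry, most likely because the two orthologues are highly similar. The stated purpose is cell culture expression of SYNseq components, in the context of connectome mapping by high-throughput barcode sequencing.
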