Features (pLannotate 1.2.2; 15 found; start..end, strand, type, name):
     39..105     +  CDS            small t antigen (fragment): SV40 (simian virus 40) small t antigen
    112..1290    +  promoter       EF-1α promoter: strong constitutive promoter for human elongation factor EF-1α
   1315..1452    +  CDS            NRXN1 (fragment): NRX1B_HUMAN - Experimental evidence at protein level: Swiss-Prot protein existence level 1. Neuronal cell surface protein that may be involved in cell recognition and cell adhesion by forming intracellular junctions through binding to neuroligins. May play a role in formation or maintenance of synaptic junctions. May mediate intracellular signaling. May play a role in angiogenesis (By similarity). From Homo sapiens (Human).
   1495..2040    +  CDS            CLIP-tag™: human O6-alkylguanine-DNA-alkyltransferase variant that forms covalent bonds with benzylcytosine derivatives fast-reacting variant, optimized for mammalian expression
   2035..3444    +  CDS            NRXN1: NRX1B_HUMAN - Experimental evidence at protein level: Swiss-Prot protein existence level 1. Neuronal cell surface protein that may be involved in cell recognition and cell adhesion by forming intracellular junctions through binding to neuroligins. May play a role in formation or maintenance of synaptic junctions. May mediate intracellular signaling. May play a role in angiogenesis (By similarity). From Homo sapiens (Human).
   3458..3541    +  CDS            large T antigen (fragment): large T antigen from SV40 (simian virus 40)
   3564..3685    +  polyA_signal   SV40 poly(A) signal: SV40 polyadenylation signal
   3719..4147    -  rep_origin     f1 ori (sequence partly withheld): f1 bacteriophage origin of replication; arrow indicates direction of (+) strand synthesis
   4174..4278    +  promoter       AmpR promoter: bla
   4280..4637    +  promoter       SV40 promoter: SV40 enhancer and early promoter
   4672..5466    +  CDS            NeoR/KanR: aminoglycoside phosphotransferase from Tn5; aph(3')-II (or nptII); confers resistance to neomycin, kanamycin, and G418 (Geneticin®)
   5487..5639    +  CDS            ble (fragment): BLE_KLEPN - Experimental evidence at protein level: Swiss-Prot protein existence level 1. Binding protein with a strong affinity to the bleomycin family of antibiotics. Binds to CL990; an antimitotic-antibiotic compound. From Klebsiella pneumoniae.
   5698..5745    +  polyA_signal   HSV TK poly(A) signal: herpes simplex virus thymidine kinase polyadenylation signal (Cole and Stacy, 1985)
   5836..5852    -  polyA_signal   bGH poly(A) signal (fragment): bovine growth hormone polyadenylation signal
   6074..6662    +  rep_origin     ori: high-copy-number ColE1/pMB1/pBR322/pUC origin of replication
>Addgene plasmid #86999 | IDP431 | addgene full sequence | sequence record 172848 | Addgene NGS Result
TAGTTATTAATCCTGCAGGACGCGTAAGCTTTGCAAAGATGGATAAAGTTTTAAACAGAGAGGAATCTTT
GCAGCTAATGGACCTTCTAGGTCTTGAAAGGAGTGGGAATTGGCTCCGGTGCCCGTCAGTGGGCAGAGCG
CACATCGCCCACAGTCCCCGAGAAGTTGGGGGGAGGGGTCGGCAATTGAACCGGTGCCTAGAGAAGGTGG
CGCGGGGTAAACTGGGAAAGTGATGTCGTGTACTGGCTCCGCCTTTTTCCCGAGGGTGGGGGAGAACCGT
ATATAAGTGCAGTAGTCGCCGTGAACGTTCTTTTTCGCAACGGGTTTGCCGCCAGAACACAGGTAAGTGC
CGTGTGTGGTTCCCGCGGGCCTGGCCTCTTTACGGGTTATGGCCCTTGCGTGCCTTGAATTACTTCCACC
TGGCTGCAGTACGTGATTCTTGATCCCGAGCTTCGGGTTGGAAGTGGGTGGGAGAGTTCGAGGCCTTGCG
CTTAAGGAGCCCCTTCGCCTCGTGCTTGAGTTGAGGCCTGGCCTGGGCGCTGGGGCCGCCGCGTGCGAAT
CTGGTGGCACCTTCGCGCCTGTCTCGCTGCTTTCGATAAGTCTCTAGCCATTTAAAATTTTTGATGACCT
GCTGCGACGCTTTTTTTCTGGCAAGATAGTCTTGTAAATGCGGGCCAAGATCTGCACACTGGTATTTCGG
TTTTTGGGGCCGCGGGCGGCGACGGGGCCCGTGCGTCCCAGCGCACATGTTCGGCGAGGCGGGGCCTGCG
AGCGCGGCCACCGAGAATCGGACGGGGGTAGTCTCAAGCTGGCCGGCCTGCTCTGGTGCCTGGCCTCGCG
CCGCCGTGTATCGCCCCGCCCTGGGCGGCAAGGCTGGCCCGGTCGGCACCAGTTGCGTGAGCGGAAAGAT
GGCCGCTTCCCGGCCCTGCTGCAGGGAGCTCAAAATGGAGGACGCGGCGCTCGGGAGAGCGGGCGGGTGA
GTCACCCACACAAAGGAAAAGGGCCTTTCCGTCCTCAGCCGTCGCTTCATGTGACTCCACGGAGTACCGG
GCGCCGTCCAGGCACCTCGATTAGTTCTCGAGCTTTTGGAGTACGTCGTCTTTAGGTTGGGGGGAGGGGT
TTTATGCGATGGAGTTTCCCCACACTGAGTGGGTGGAGACTGAAGTTAGGCCAGCTTGGCACTTGATGTA
ATTCTCCTTGGAATTTGCCCTTTTTGAGTTTGGATCTTGGTTCATTCTCAAGCCTCAGACAGTGGTTCAA
AGTTTTTTTCTTCCATTTCAGGTGTCGTGAGGTACGACCACCGCTAGCGCCACCATGTACCAGAGGATGC
TCCGGTGCGGCGCCGATCTGGGATCGCCCGGGGGCGGCAGTGGCGGCGGCGCAGGGGGGCGCCTGGCCCT
GATCTGGATAGTCCCGCTCACCCTCGGCGGCCTCCTAGGAGTGGCCTGGGGGGAATTCGAACAAAAACTC
ATCTCAGAAGAGGATCTACAATTCATGGACAAAGACTGCGAAATGAAGCGCACCACCCTGGATAGCCCTC
TGGGCAAGCTGGAACTGTCTGGGTGCGAACAGGGCCTGCACCGTATCATCTTCCTGGGCAAAGGAACATC
TGCCGCCGACGCCGTGGAAGTGCCTGCCCCAGCCGCCGTGCTGGGCGGACCAGAGCCACTGATCCAGGCC
ACCGCCTGGCTCAACGCCTACTTTCACCAGCCTGAGGCCATCGAGGAGTTCCCTGTGCCAGCCCTGCACC
ACCCAGTGTTCCAGCAGGAGAGCTTTACCCGCCAGGTGCTGTGGAAACTGCTGAAAGTGGTGAAGTTCGG
AGAGGTCATCAGCGAGAGCCACCTGGCCGCCCTGGTGGGCAATCCCGCCGCCACCGCCGCCGTGAACACC
GCCCTGGACGGAAATCCCGTGCCCATTCTGATCCCCTGCCACCGGGTGGTGCAGGGCGACAGCGACGTGG
GGCCCTACCTGGGCGGGCTCGCCGTGAAAGAGTGGCTGCTGGCCCACGAGGGCCACAGACTGGGCAAGCC
TGGGCTGGGTGTCGACGGTACCGCATCCAGTTTGGGAGCGCACCACATCCACCATTTCCATGGCAGCAGC
AAGCATCATTCAGTGCCTATTGCAATCTACAGGTCACCAGCATCCTTGCGAGGCGGACACGCTGGGACGA
CGTATATCTTTAGCAAAGGTGGTGGACAAATTACATATAAGTGGCCTCCTAATGACCGACCCAGTACACG
AGCAGACAGGCTGGCCATCGGGTTTAGCACTGTTCAGAAGGAAGCAGTGTTGGTGCGTGTGGACAGTTCC
TCAGGCCTGGGTGACTACCTTGAGCTGCACATACACCAAGGAAAAATTGGAGTTAAATTTAATGTTGGGA
CAGATGACATCGCCATTGAGGAGTCCAATGCAATCATTAATGATGGAAAATACCATGTAGTGCGTTTCAC
GAGGAGTGGTGGCAATGCCACGTTACAGGTGGACAGCTGGCCAGTCATCGAACGATACCCTGCAGGGCGT
CAGCTCACAATCTTCAATAGCCAAGCAACCATAATAATTGGCGGGAAAGAGCAGGGCCAGCCCTTCCAGG
GCCAGCTCTCTGGGCTTTACTACAATGGCTTGAAAGTTCTGAATATGGCGGCAGAGAACGATGCCAACAT
CGCCATAGTGGGAAATGTGAGGCTGGTCGGTGAAGTGCCTTCCTCTATGACAACTGAGTCGACAGCCACT
GCCATGCAGTCCGAGATGTCCACCTCAATCATGGAGACCACCACAACCCTGGCTACCAGCACAGCTCGAC
GAGGAAAGCCCCCCACAAAGGAGCCTATCAGCCAGACCACGGATGATATCCTTGTGGCCTCGGCAGAGTG
TCCCAGCGACGATGAGGACATTGACCCCTGTGAGCCGAGCTCAGGTGGGTTAGCCAACCCCACCCGAGTG
GGCGGCCGCGAACCATACCCAGGCTCGGCAGAGGTGATCCGGGAGTCTAGCAGTACCACTGGCATGGTGG
TGGGGATTGTCGCAGCAGCAGCTCTGTGCATCCTCATCCTCCTCTATGCCATGTACAAGTACAGGAACCG
GGATGAAGGGTCGAGCGCTCCACCGCTCGACGGAGCCGGAGCTGGCGCTGGAGCTGGAGCCGGAGCTGGC
GGGCTAGCCACCATGGACGCACAAACACGACGACGTGAGCGTCGCGCTGAGAAACAAGCTCAATGGAAAG
CTGCAAACCTCGAGCCACCGCTCGACGGAGCCGGAGCTGGCGCTGGAGCTGGAGCCGGAGCTGGCGGTCT
AGCCACCCCACCGAGCGCTTACCACGTGGATGAGAGTCGAAACTACATCAGTAACTCAGCACAGTCCAAT
GGGGCTGTGGTCAAGGAGATGCAACCCAGCAGTGCTAAAAGCGCCAACAAAAACAAGAAGAACAAGGATA
AGGAGTATTATGTCTAGGGATCCTCTAGATCATAATCAGCCATACCACATTTGTAGAGGTTTTACTTGCT
TTAAAAAACCTCCCACACCTCCCCCTGAACCTGAAACATAAAATGAATGCAATTGTTGTTGTTAACTTGT
TTATTGCAGCTTATAATGGTTACAAATAAAGCAATAGCATCACAAATTTCACAAATAAAGCATTTTTTTC
ACTGCATTCTAGTTGTGGTTTGTCCAAACTCATCAATGTATCTTAAGGCGTAAATTGTAAGCGTTAATAT
TTTGTTAAAATTCGCGTTAAATTTTTGTTAAATCAGCTCATTTTTTAACCAATAGGCCGAAATCGGCAAA
ATCCCTTATAAATCAAAAGAATAGACCGAGATAGGGT
[37 nt withheld, positions 3818-3854]
AAAGAACGTGGACTCCAACGTCAAAGG
[49 nt withheld, positions 3882-3930]
T
[91 nt withheld, positions 3932-4022]
G
[124 nt withheld, positions 4024-4147]
CAGGTGGCACTTTTCGGGGAAATGTGCGCGGAACCCCTATTTGTTTATTTTTCTAAATACATTCAAATAT
GTATCCGCTCATGAGACAATAACCCTGATAAATGCTTCAATAATATTGAAAAAGGAAGAGTCCTGAGGCG
GAAAGAACCAGCTGTGGAATGTGTGTCAGTTAGGGTGTGGAAAGTCCCCAGGCTCCCCAGCAGGCAGAAG
TATGCAAAGCATGCATCTCAATTAGTCAGCAACCAGGTGTGGAAAGTCCCCAGGCTCCCCAGCAGGCAGA
AGTATGCAAAGCATGCATCTCAATTAGTCAGCAACCATAGTCCCGCCCCTAACTCCGCCCATCCCGCCCC
TAACTCCGCCCAGTTCCGCCCATTCTCCGCCCCATGGCTGACTAATTTTTTTTATTTATGCAGAGGCCGA
GGCCGCCTCGGCCTCTGAGCTATTCCAGAAGTAGTGAGGAGGCTTTTTTGGAGGCCTAGGCTTTTGCAAA
GATCGATCAAGAGACAGGATGAGGATCGTTTCGCATGATTGAACAAGATGGATTGCACGCAGGTTCTCCG
GCCGCTTGGGTGGAGAGGCTATTCGGCTATGACTGGGCACAACAGACAATCGGCTGCTCTGATGCCGCCG
TGTTCCGGCTGTCAGCGCAGGGGCGCCCGGTTCTTTTTGTCAAGACCGACCTGTCCGGTGCCCTGAATGA
ACTGCAAGACGAGGCAGCGCGGCTATCGTGGCTGGCCACGACGGGCGTTCCTTGCGCAGCTGTGCTCGAC
GTTGTCACTGAAGCGGGAAGGGACTGGCTGCTATTGGGCGAAGTGCCGGGGCAGGATCTCCTGTCATCTC
ACCTTGCTCCTGCCGAGAAAGTATCCATCATGGCTGATGCAATGCGGCGGCTGCATACGCTTGATCCGGC
TACCTGCCCATTCGACCACCAAGCGAAACATCGCATCGAGCGAGCACGTACTCGGATGGAAGCCGGTCTT
GTCGATCAGGATGATCTGGACGAAGAGCATCAGGGGCTCGCGCCAGCCGAACTGTTCGCCAGGCTCAAGG
CGAGCATGCCCGACGGCGAGGATCTCGTCGTGACCCATGGCGATGCCTGCTTGCCGAATATCATGGTGGA
AAATGGCCGCTTTTCTGGATTCATCGACTGTGGCCGGCTGGGTGTGGCGGACCGCTATCAGGACATAGCG
TTGGCTACCCGTGATATTGCTGAAGAGCTTGGCGGCGAATGGGCTGACCGCTTCCTCGTGCTTTACGGTA
TCGCCGCTCCCGATTCGCAGCGCATCGCCTTCTATCGCCTTCTTGACGAGTTCTTCTGAGCGGGACTCTG
GGGTTCGAAATGACCGACCAAGCGACGCCCAACCTGCCATCACGAGATTTCGATTCCACCGCCGCCTTCT
ATGAAAGGTTGGGCTTCGGAATCGTTTTCCGGGACGCCGGCTGGATGATCCTCCAGCGCGGGGATCTCAT
GCTGGAGTTCTTCGCCCACCCTAGGGGGAGGCTAACTGAAACACGGAAGGAGACAATACCGGAAGGAACC
CGCGCTATGACGGCAATAAAAAGACAGAATAAAACGCACGGTGTTGGGTCGTTTGTTCATAAACGCGGGG
TTCGGTCCCAGGGCTGGCACTCTGTCGATACCCCACCGAGACCCCATTGGGGCCAATACGCCCGCGTTTC
TTCCTTTTCCCCACCCCACCCCCCAAGTTCGGGTGAAGGCCCAGGGCTCGCAGCCAACGTCGGGGCGGCA
GGCCCTGCCATAGCCTCAGGTTACTCATATATACTTTAGATTGATTTAAAACTTCATTTTTAATTTAAAA
GGATCTAGGTGAAGATCCTTTTTGATAATCTCATGACCAAAATCCCTTAACGTGAGTTTTCGTTCCACTG
AGCGTCAGACCCCGTAGAAAAGATCAAAGGATCTTCTTGAGATCCTTTTTTTCTGCGCGTAATCTGCTGC
TTGCAAACAAAAAAACCACCGCTACCAGCGGTGGTTTGTTTGCCGGATCAAGAGCTACCAACTCTTTTTC
CGAAGGTAACTGGCTTCAGCAGAGCGCAGATACCAAATACTGTTCTTCTAGTGTAGCCGTAGTTAGGCCA
CCACTTCAAGAACTCTGTAGCACCGCCTACATACCTCGCTCTGCTAATCCTGTTACCAGTGGCTGCTGCC
AGTGGCGATAAGTCGTGTCTTACCGGGTTGGACTCAAGACGATAGTTACCGGATAAGGCGCAGCGGTCGG
GCTGAACGGGGGGTTCGTGCACACAGCCCAGCTTGGAGCGAACGACCTACACCGAACTGAGATACCTACA
GCGTGAGCTATGAGAAAGCGCCACGCTTCCCGAAGGGAGAAAGGCGGACAGGTATCCGGTAAGCGGCAGG
GTCGGAACAGGAGAGCGCACGAGGGAGCTTCCAGGGGGAAACGCCTGGTATCTTTATAGTCCTGTCGGGT
TTCGCCACCTCTGACTTGAGCGTCGATTTTTGTGATGCTCGTCAGGGGGGCGGAGCCTATGGAAAAACGC
CAGCAACGCGGCCTTTTTACGGTTCCTGGCCTTTTGCTGGCCTTTTGCTCACATGTTCTTTCCTGCGTTA
TCCCCTGATTCTGTGGATAACCGTATTACCGCCATGCAT
